>Addgene plasmid #149008 | pGBW-m4046303 | addgene full sequence | sequence record 297720 | Ginkgo NGS Result
GCGGCCGCCCCACACACCATAGCTTCAAAATGTTTCTACTCCTTTTTTACTCTTCCAGATTTTCTCGGAC
TCCGCGCATCGCCGTACCACTTCAAAACACCCAAGCACAGCATACTAAATTTCCCCTCTTTCTTCCTCTA
GGGTGTCGTTAATTACCCGTACTAAAGGTTTGGAAAAGAAAAAAGAGACCGCCTCGTTTCTTTTTCTTCG
TCGAAAAAGGCAATAAAAATTTTTATCACGTTTCTTTTTCTTGAAAATTTTTTTTTTTGATTTTTTTCTC
TTTCGATGACCTCCCATTGATATTTAAGTTAATAAACGGTCTTCAATTTCTCAAGTTTCAGTTTCATTTT
TCTTGTTCTATTACAACTTTTTTTACTTCTTGCTCATTAGAAAGAAAGCATAGCAATCTAATCTAAGTTT
TAATTACAAAATGAAATTTCTTGTTTTCTTAGGAATCATCACAACTGTAGCTGCATTTCACCAAGAATGT
AGTTTACAGTCATGTACTCAACATCAACCATATGTAGTTGATGACCCGTGTCCTATTCACTTCTATTCTA
AATGGTATATTAGAGTAGGAGCTAGAAAATCAGCACCTTTAATTGAATTGTGCGTGGATGAGGCTGGTTC
TAAATCACCCATTCAGTACATCGATATCGGTAATTATACAGTTTCCTGTTTACCTTTTACAATTAATTGC
CAGGAACCTAAATTGGGTAGTCTTGTAGTGCGTTGTTCGTTCTATGAAGACTTTTTAGAGTATCATGACG
TTCGTGTTGTTTTAGATTTCATCCTCGTGCCGAGAGGTTCTAAAATCGAGGAAGGTAAGCTAGTCATTTG
GATAAATGGAGATAAGGGTTACAACGGTTTGGCAGAAGTAGGCAAGAAATTTGAAAAGGACACAGGTATC
AAGGTGACGGTTGAACATCCAGACAAGTTAGAAGAAAAATTCCCTCAAGTTGCTGCTACTGGTGATGGTC
CCGACATTATTTTCTGGGCCCACGATCGTTTTGGTGGATATGCTCAGTCAGGTTTGCTGGCTGAGATCAC
CCCAGACAAGGCCTTCCAAGATAAATTGTACCCATTCACTTGGGATGCTGTCAGATACAACGGTAAGCTT
ATAGCATATCCAATTGCTGTTGAAGCCTTATCGTTGATCTACAATAAGGACTTGTTACCTAACCCACCAA
AGACATGGGAAGAAATTCCAGCTTTGGATAAAGAGCTAAAGGCCAAGGGAAAAAGCGCTTTGATGTTTAA
CTTACAAGAACCTTATTTCACCTGGCCATTAATCGCTGCTGACGGTGGTTACGCATTTAAATACGAAAAC
GGTAAGTATGACATTAAGGATGTCGGCGTTGATAATGCTGGTGCAAAGGCTGGTTTGACCTTCTTGGTTG
ATTTAATAAAGAATAAACACATGAACGCTGACACTGACTACTCTATCGCCGAAGCCGCTTTCAACAAGGG
TGAAACTGCTATGACCATAAATGGTCCATGGGCCTGGAGTAACATTGATACTTCTAAAGTAAACTATGGT
GTCACTGTTTTGCCTACATTCAAAGGCCAACCATCCAAGCCCTTTGTCGGTGTTCTATCCGCTGGCATCA
ATGCTGCTTCTCCAAACAAGGAGCTAGCTAAAGAATTTTTGGAAAATTACTTGTTAACTGACGAAGGTTT
GGAGGCCGTTAACAAGGACAAGCCATTGGGTGCTGTCGCTTTGAAATCTTACGAAGAAGAATTGGCTAAG
GATCCCAGAATTGCCGCTACCATGGAGAACGCCCAAAAGGGTGAAATTATGCCAAACATCCCACAAATGT
CAGCCTTCTGGTACGCAGTTAGGACTGCCGTGATTAATGCTGCTTCCGGTAGACAAACCGTCGACGAAGC
ATTAAAAGATGCTCAAACGTAAACAGGCCCCTTTTCCTTTGTCGATATCATGTAATTAGTTATGTCACGC
TTACATTCACGCCCTCCTCCCACATCCGCTCTAACCGAAAAGGAAGGAGTTAGACAACCTGAAGTCTAGG
TCCCTATTTATTTTTTTTAATAGTTATGTTAGTATTAAGAACGTTATTTATATTTCAAATTTTTCTTTTT
TTTCTGTACAAAGCGGCCGCCGAACCACTAGTGCACTGCAGTACACGGTTTCCTTGAAATTTTTTTGATT
CGGTAATCTCCGAACAGAAGGAAGAACGAAGGAAGGAGCACAGACTTAGATTGGTATATATACGCATATG
TAGTGTTGAAGAAACATGAAATTGCCCAGTATTCTTAACCCAACTGCACAGAACAAAAACGTGCAGGAAA
CGAAGATAAATCATGTCGAAAGCTACATATAAGGAACGTGCTGCTACTCATCCTAGTCCTGTTGCTGCCA
AGCTATTTAATATCATGCACGAAAAGCAAACAAACTTGTGTGCTTCATTGGATGTTCGTACCACCAAGGA
ATTACTGGAGTTAGTTGAAGCATTAGGTCCCAAAATTTGTTTACTAAAAACACATGTGGATATCTTGACT
GATTTTTCCATGGAGGGCACAGTTAAGCCGCTAAAGGCATTATCCGCCAAGTACAATTTTTTACTCTTCG
AGGACAGAAAATTTGCTGACATTGGTAATACAGTCAAATTGCAGTACTCTGCGGGTGTATACAGAATAGC
AGAATGGGCAGACATTACGAATGCACACGGTGTGGTGGGCCCAGGTATTGTTAGCGGTTTGAAGCAGGCG
GCAGAAGAAGTAACAAAGGAACCTAGAGGCCTTTTGATGTTAGCAGAATTGTCATGCAAGGGCTCCCTAT
CTACTGGAGAATATACTAAGGGTACTGTTGACATTGCGAAGAGCGACAAAGATTTTGTTATCGGCTTTAT
TGCTCAAAGAGACATGGGTGGAAGAGATGAAGGTTACGATTGGTTGATTATGACACCCGGTGTGGGTTTA
GATGACAAGGGAGATGCATTGGGTCAACAGTATAGAACCGTGGATGATGTGGTTTCTACAGGATCTGACA
TTATTATTGTTGGAAGAGGACTATTTGCAAAGGGAAGGGATGCTAAGGTAGAGGGTGAACGTTACAGAAA
AGCAGGCTGGGAAGCATATTTGAGAAGATGCGGCCAGCAAAACTAAAAAACTGTATTATAAGTAAATGCA
TGTATACTAAACTCACAAATTAGAGCTTCAATTTAATTATATCAGTTATTACCCGAGTAACGAAGCATCT
GTGCTTCATTTTGTAGAACAAAAATGCAACGCGAGAGCGCTAATTTTTCAAACAAAGAATCTGAGCTGCA
TTTTTACAGAACAGAAATGCAACGCGAAAGCGCTATTTTACCAACGAAGAATCTGTGCTTCATTTTTGTA
AAACAAAAATGCAACGCGAGAGCGCTAATTTTTCAAACAAAGAATCTGAGCTGCATTTTTACAGAACAGA
AATGCAACGCGAGAGCGCTATTTTACCAACAAAGAATCTATACTTCTTTTTTGTTCTACAAAAATGCATC
CCGAGAGCGCTATTTTTCTAACAAAGCATCTTAGATTACTTTTTTTCTCCTTTGTGCGCTCTATAATGCA
GTCTCTTGATAACTTTTTGCACTGTAGGTCCGTTAAGGTTAGAAGAAGGCTACTTTGGTGTCTATTTTCT
CTTCCATAAAAAAAGCCTGACTCCACTTCCCGCGTTTACTGATTACTAGCGAAGCTGCGGGTGCATTTTT
TCAAGATAAAGGCATCCCCGATTATATTCTATACCGATGTGGATTGCGCATACTTTGTGAACAGAAAGTG
ATAGCGTTGATGATTCTTCATTGGTCAGAAAATTATGAACGGTTTCTTCTATTTTGTCTCTATATACTAC
GTATAGGAAATGTTTACATTTTCGTATTGTTTTCGATTCACTCTATGAATAGTTCTTACTACAATTTTTT
TGTCTAAAGAGTAATACTAGAGATAAACATAAAAAATGTAGAGGTCGAGTTTAGATGCAAGTTCAAGGAG
CGAAAGGTGGATGGGTAGGTTATATAGGGATATAGCACAGAGATATATAGCAAAGAGATACTTTTGAGCA
ATGTTTGTGGAAGCGGTATTCGCAATATTTTAGTAGCTCGTTACAGTCCGGTGCGTTTTTGGTTTTTTGA
AAGTGCGTCATCAGAGCGCTTTTGGTTTTCAAAAGCGCTCTGAAGTTCCTATACTTTCTAGCTAGAGAAT
AGGAACTTCCCGAGCGGCCGCGTGTTACAAGCTTGACTCCAGCGTAACTGGACTGCAATCAACTCACTGG
CTCACCTTCACGGGTGGGCCTTTCTTCGGTAGAAAATCAAAGGATCTTCTTGAGATCCTTTTTTTCTGCG
CGTAATCTGCTGCTTGCAAACAAAAAAACCACCGCTACCAGCGGTGGTTTGTTTGCCGGATCAAGAGCTA
CCAACTCTTTTTCCGAGGTAACTGGCTTCAGCAGAGCGCAGATACCAAATACTGTTCTTCTAGTGTAGCC
GTAGTTAGGCCACCACTTCAAGAACTCTGTAGCACCGCCTACATACCTCGCTCTGCTAATCCTGTTACCA
GTGGCTGCTGCCAGTGGCGATAAGTCGTGTCTTACCGGGTTGGACTCAAGACGATAGTTACCGGATAAGG
CGCAGCGGTCGGGCTGAACGGGGGGTTCGTGCACACAGCCCAGCTTGGAGCGAACGACCTACACCGAACT
GAGATACCTACAGCGTGAGCTATGAGAAAGCGCCACGCTTCCCGAAGGGAGAAAGGCGGACAGGTATCCG
GTAAGCGGCAGGGTCGGAACAGGAGAGCGCACGAGGGAGCTTCCAGGGGTAAACGCCTGGTATCTTTATA
GTCCTGTCGGGTTTCGCCACCTCTGACTTGAGCATCGATTTTTGTGATGCTCGTCAGGGGGGCGGAGCCT
ATGGAAAAACGCCAGCAACGCAGAAAGGCCCACCCGAAGGTGAGCCAGGTGATTACATTTGGGCCCTCAT
CAGAGGTTTTCACCGTCATCACCGAAACGCGCGAGGCAGCTGCGGTAAAGCTCATCAGCGTGGTCGTGAA
GCGATTCACAGATGTCTGCCTGTTCATCCGCGTCCAGCTCGTTGAGTTTCTCCAGAAGCGTTAATGTCTG
GCTTCTGATAAAGCGGGCCATGTTAAGGGCGGTTTTTTCCTGTTTGGTCACTTACCAATGCTTAATCAGT
GAGGCACCTATCTCAGCGATCTGTCTATTTCGTTCATCCATAGTTGCCTGACTCCCCGTCGTGTAGATAA
CTACGATGCGGGAGGGCTTACCATCTGGCCCCAGTGCTGCAATGATACCGCGAGACCCACGCTCACCGGC
TCCAGATTTATCAGCAATAAACCAGCCAGCCGGGAGGGCCGAGCGCAGAAGTGATCCTGCAACTTTATCC
GCCTCCATCCAGTCTATTAATTGTTGCCGGGAAGCTAGAGTAAGTAGTTCGCCAGTTAATAGTTTGCGCA
ACGTTGTTGCCATTGCTACAGGCATCGTGGTGTCACGCTCGTCGTTTGGTATGGCTTCATTCAGCTCCGG
TTCCCAACGATCAAGGCGAGTTACATGATCCCCCATGTTGTGCAAAAAAGCGGTTAGCTCCTTCGGTCCT
CCGATCGTTGCCAGAAGTAAGTTGGCCGCAGTGTTATCACTCATGGTTATGGCAGCACTGCATAATTCTC
TTACTGTCATGCCATCCGTGAGATGCTTTTCTGTGACTGGTGAGTACTCAACCAAGTCATTCTGAGAATA
GTGTATGCGGCGACCGAGTTGCTCTTGCCCGGCGTCAATACGGGATAATACCGCGCCACATAGCAGAACT
TTAAAAGTGCTCATCATTGGAAAACGTTCTTCGGGGCGTAAACTCTCAAGGATCTTACCGCTGTTGAGAT
CCAGTTCGATGTAACCCACTCGTGCACCCAACTGATCTTCAGCATCTTTTACTTTCACCAGCGTTTCTGG
GTGAGCAAAAACAGGAAGGCAAAATGCCGCAAAAAAGGGAATAAGGGCGACACGGAAATGTTGAATACTC
ATTTTAGCTTCCTTAGCTCCTGAAAATCTCGATAACTCAAAAAATACGCCCGGTAGTGATCTTATTTCAT
TATGGTGAAAGTTGGAACCTCTTACGTGCCGATCAAGTCAAAAGCCTCCGGTCGGAGGCTTTTGACTTTC
TGCTATGGAGGTCAGGTATGATTTAAATGGTCAGTTAGA
Features (pLannotate 1.2.2; 14 found; start..end, strand, type, name):
     10..417     +  promoter       TEF1 promoter: S. cerevisiae TEF1; promoter for EF-1α
    431..793     +  CDS            NS8_SARS2: Experimental evidence at protein level: Swiss-Prot protein existence level 1. Plays a role in modulating host immune response (PubMed:31986261). Binds to IL17RA receptor, leading to IL17 pathway activation and an increased secretion of pro-inflammatory factors. Contributes to cytokine storm during COVID-19 infection. From Severe acute respiratory syndrome coronavirus 2 (2019-nCoV) (SARS-CoV-2).
    809..1909    +  CDS            malE (fragment): MALE_ECO57 - Experimental evidence at protein level: Swiss-Prot protein existence level 1. Part of the ABC transporter complex MalEFGK involved in maltose/maltodextrin import. Binds maltose and higher maltodextrins. From Escherichia coli O157:H7.
   1938..2110    +  terminator     CYC1 terminator (fragment): S. cerevisiae CYC1; transcription terminator for CYC1
   2146..2322    +  promoter       URA3 promoter (fragment): S. cerevisiae URA3
   2323..3126    +  CDS            URA3: orotidine-5'-phosphate decarboxylase, required for uracil biosynthesis; S. cerevisiae URA3; yeast auxotrophic marker, counterselectable with 5-fluoroorotic acid (5-FOA)
   3209..4191    -  rep_origin     2μ ori: yeast 2μ plasmid origin of replication
   4269..4298    +  terminator     T3Te terminator: phage T3 early transcription terminator
   4320..4907    +  rep_origin     ori: high-copy-number ColE1/pMB1/pBR322/pUC origin of replication
   4919..4946    -  terminator     T7Te terminator: phage T7 early transcription terminator
   4970..5161    -  CDS            rop: Rop protein, which maintains plasmids at low copy number; rop
   5162..6022    -  CDS            AmpR: β-lactamase; bla; confers resistance to ampicillin, carbenicillin, and related antibiotics
   6023..6125    -  promoter       cat promoter: promoter of the E. coli cat gene encoding chloramphenicol acetyltransferase
   6126..6157    -  terminator     tonB terminator: bidirectional E. coli tonB-P14 transcription terminator
