[The description below was written by a language model from this plasmid's Addgene catalogue record and pLannotate feature annotations shown in this document.]
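Description:
pGBW-m4046303 is an episomal yeast expression plasmid for producing the SARS-CoV-2 ORF8 accessory protein in Saccharomyces cerevisiae. It is a shuttle vector. In E. coli it replicates from a high-copy ColE1/pUC-type origin and is selected with ampicillin through a β-lactamase gene, which the annotation places downstream of a cat promoter. In yeast it is maintained as a multicopy plasmid by the 2μ origin and selected by uracil prototrophy through the URA3 marker, which can also be counterselected with 5-FOA. The annotation also calls a short rop sequence next to AmpR, although the catalogue lists the plasmid as high copy. Short phage T3Te and T7Te terminators and a tonB terminator flank the bacterial modules, presumably to insulate them from read-through transcription.

The expression cassette is driven by the constitutive TEF1 promoter (translation elongation factor EF-1α) and closed by a CYC1 terminator fragment. The wild-type ORF8 coding sequence was made by gene synthesis. The species field lists budding yeast alongside the virus, which may indicate codon adaptation, but the record does not say so. ORF8 is followed in the same orientation by an E. coli malE fragment, giving a C-terminal maltose-binding protein fusion. According to the catalogue entry, a thrombin cleavage site joins the two, which fits the short unannotated gap between them. MBP typically aids solubility and allows amylose-affinity purification, and thrombin digestion can then release ORF8 from the tag.

ORF8 is implicated in modulating host immune responses, so the construct suits recombinant production or functional study of the protein in yeast. The depositor notes that the sequencing used for quality control may not cover the entire plasmid.
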