Addgene plasmid #149008: pGBW-m4046303
Purpose: Yeast Expression plasmid for SARS-CoV-2 ORF8 protein
Depositing lab: Ginkgo Bioworks & Benjie Chen. Depositing organization: Ginkgo Bioworks.
Backbone
  Vector backbone: AmpR; 2u URA3
  Backbone size w/o insert (bp): 4078
  Vector type: Yeast Expression
  Selectable markers: URA3
Growth in bacteria
  Bacterial resistance: Ampicillin, 100 μg/mL
  Growth temperature: 37°C
  Growth strain: DH5alpha
  Copy number: High Copy
Gene/Insert
  Gene/Insert name: SARS-CoV-2 ORF8 protein
  Species: S. cerevisiae (budding yeast); Severe acute respiratory syndrome coronavirus 2
  Insert size (bp): 359
  Mutation: wt
  Entrez Gene: ORF8 (a.k.a. GU280_gp09)
  Promoter: pTEF1
  Tag / fusion protein: Cleavable thrombin;MBP (C terminal on backbone)
  Cloning method: Unknown
Resource information
  A portion of this plasmid was derived from a plasmid made by: GinkgoBioworks
Depositor comments: NCBI Reference Sequence: YP_009724396.1. Created by gene synthesis with Not1 site. NGS used for QC was performed by Ginkgo and may not fully cover the entire plasmid.
How to cite: pGBW-m4046303 was a gift from Ginkgo Bioworks & Benjie Chen (Addgene plasmid # 149008 ; http://n2t.net/addgene:149008 ; RRID:Addgene_149008)
